Addgene plasmid #40555: pEMB44 / Mouse_LRRK2_1_342
Depositing lab: Michael J Fox Foundation MJFF. Depositing organization: Michael J Fox Foundation.
Backbone
  Vector backbone: pEMB44
  Backbone manufacturer: Emerald
  Vector type: Baculovirus
Growth in bacteria
  Bacterial resistance: Ampicillin, 100 μg/mL
  Growth temperature: 37°C
  Growth strain: Top10
  Copy number: High Copy
Gene/Insert
  Gene/Insert name: Lrrk2
  Species: M. musculus (mouse)
  Mutation: WT
  Entrez Gene: Lrrk2 (a.k.a. 4921513O20Rik, 9330188B09Rik, D630001M17Rik, Gm927, cI-46)
  Promoter: polH
  Tag / fusion protein: 6xHis (N terminal on insert)
  Cloning method: Restriction Enzyme; 5′ cloning site BamHI (destroyed during cloning); 3′ cloning site HindIII (destroyed during cloning)
  Sequencing primers: 5′ DSP2466For:GAATTTCGTCGACAGATC; 3′ DSP2466Rev:AATAACCCGGATCAGCTT
Terms and licenses: Academic/Nonprofit Terms; Industry Terms
How to cite: pEMB44 / Mouse_LRRK2_1_342 was a gift from Michael J Fox Foundation MJFF (Addgene plasmid # 40555 ; http://n2t.net/addgene:40555 ; RRID:Addgene_40555)
