[The description below was written by a language model from this plasmid's Addgene catalogue record and pLannotate feature annotations shown in this document.]
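Description:
pEMB44 / Mouse_LRRK2_1_342 is a baculovirus transfer vector built on the Emerald pEMB44 backbone for producing an N-terminal fragment of mouse LRRK2 in insect cells. In bacteria it is maintained as a high-copy plasmid through a ColE1/pUC-type origin and selected with ampicillin via the β-lactamase gene. An f1 origin and a residual lacZα fragment are also present in the backbone.

The expression cassette sits between two blocks of Autographa californica nucleopolyhedrovirus sequence: lef2 and ORF603 on one side, and the ORF1629 recombination region on the other. These flanks allow homologous recombination with baculoviral DNA, transferring the intervening cargo into the polyhedrin locus to generate recombinant virus. The very late polyhedrin (polH) promoter drives a wild-type Lrrk2 fragment of about 1 kb, which fits the residues 1–342 implied by the construct name. This is the amino-terminal portion of the protein rather than the full-length kinase. The insert was cloned between BamHI and HindIII sites, both of which were destroyed in the process.

The catalogue entry lists a 6xHis tag at the N terminus of the insert, whereas the feature table annotates an 18-nt His-tag match just downstream of the Lrrk2 fragment. The tag position should therefore be checked against the sequence.

Divergently oriented from the polH promoter, the late p6.9 promoter drives E. coli β-glucuronidase (GUS), giving a reporter that can mark recombinant virus or infected cells. The design points to expression and affinity purification of the LRRK2 N-terminal region, a protein of interest in Parkinson's disease research, although the record does not state a specific application.
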