Features (pLannotate 1.2.2; 14 found; start..end, strand, type, name):
    329..453     +  CDS            lef2: baculovirus late expression factor 2
    491..1096    +  CDS            ORF603: baculovirus ORF603 protein
   1167..2972    -  CDS            GUS: β-glucuronidase; uidA (or gusA) from E. coli
   2987..3302    -  promoter       p6.9 promoter: Autographa californica p6.9; baculovirus late basic protein promoter
   3317..3408    +  promoter       polyhedrin promoter: polh from Autographa californica; promoter for the baculovirus polyhedrin gene
   3463..4500    +  CDS            Lrrk2 (fragment): LRRK2_MOUSE - Experimental evidence at protein level: Swiss-Prot protein existence level 1. Serine/threonine-protein kinase which phosphorylates a broad range of proteins involved in multiple processes such as neuronal plasticity, autophagy, and vesicle trafficking (PubMed:26824392, PubMed:29125462, PubMed:28720718, PubMed:30398148, PubMed:29212815). Is a key regulator of RAB GTPases by regulating the GTP/GDP exchange and interaction partners of RABs through phosphorylation (PubMed:26824392, PubMed:28720718, PubMed:30398148, PubMed:29212815, PubMed:29125462). Phosphorylates RAB3A, RAB3B, RAB3C
   4526..4543    +  CDS            9xHis (fragment): 9xHis affinity tag
   4580..5937    +  misc_recomb    baculovirus recombination region (ORF1629): contains part of ORF1629
   5935..6012    -  CDS            P61 (fragment): P78_NPVAC - Experimental evidence at protein level: Swiss-Prot protein existence level 1. Plays a role in the transport of the nucleocapsids from the cytoplasm toward the host nucleus together with the host actin- polymerizing Arp2/3 complex. From Autographa californica nuclear polyhedrosis virus (AcMNPV).
   6200..6788    -  rep_origin     ori: high-copy-number ColE1/pMB1/pBR322/pUC origin of replication
   6959..7819    -  CDS            AmpR: β-lactamase; bla; confers resistance to ampicillin, carbenicillin, and related antibiotics
   7820..7924    -  promoter       AmpR promoter: bla
   7951..8406    +  rep_origin     f1 ori (sequence partly withheld): f1 bacteriophage origin of replication; arrow indicates direction of (+) strand synthesis
   8411..1       -  CDS            lacZα (fragment) (across the origin): LacZα fragment of β-galactosidase; lacZ fragment
>Addgene plasmid #40555 | pEMB44 / Mouse_LRRK2_1_342 | depositor full sequence | sequence record 52228 | pEMB44 / Mouse_LRRK2_1_342 sequence 8476 bps
GGAACGGCTCCGCCCACTATTAATGAAATTAAAAATTCCAATTTTAAAAAACGCAGCAAGAGAAACATTT
GTATGAAAGAATGCGTAGAAGGAAAGAAAAATGTCGTCGACATGCTGAACAACAAGATTAATATGCCTCC
GTGTATAAAAAAAATATTGAACGATTTGAAAGAAAACAATGTACCGCGCGGCGGTATGTACAGGAAGAGG
TTTATACTAAACTGTTACATTGCAAACGTGGTTTCGTGTGCCAAGTGTGAAAACCGATGTTTAATCAAGG
CTCTGACGCATTTCTACAACCACGACTCCAAGTGTGTGGGTGAAGTCATGCATCTTTTAATCAAATCCCA
AGATGTGTATAAACCACCAAACTGCCAAAAAATGAAAACTGTCGACAAGCTCTGTCCGTTTGCTGGCAAC
TGCAAGGGTCTCAATCCTATTTGTAATTATTGAATAATAAAACAATTATAAATGCTAAATTTGTTTTTTA
TTAACGATACAAACCAAACGCAACAAGAACATTTGTAGTATTATCTATAATTGAAAACGCGTAGTTATAA
TCGCTGAGGTAATATTTAAAATCATTTTCAAATGATTCACAGTTAATTTGCGACAATATAATTTTATTTT
CACATAAACTAGACGCCTTGTCGTCTTCTTCTTCGTATTCCTTCTCTTTTTCATTTTTCTCTTCATAAAA
ATTAACATAGTTATTATCGTATCCATATATGTATCTATCGTATAGAGTAAATTTTTTGTTGTCATAAATA
TATATGTCTTTTTTAATGGGGTGTATAGTACCGCTGCGCATAGTTTTTCTGTAATTTACAACAGTGCTAT
TTTCTGGTAGTTCTTCGGAGTGTGTTGCTTTAATTATTAAATTTATATAATCAATGAATTTGGGATCGTC
GGTTTTGTACAATATGTTGCCGGCATAGTACGCAGCTTCTTCTAGTTCAATTACACCATTTTTTAGCAGC
ACCGGATTAACATAACTTTCCAAAATGTTGTACGAACCGTTAAACAAAAACAGTTCACCTCCCTTTTCTA
TACTATTGTCTGCGAGCAGTTGTTTGTTGTTAAAAATAACAGCCATTGTAATGAGACGCACAAACTAATA
TCACAAACTGGAAATGTCTATCAATATATAGTTGCTGATCAGATCCTCATTGTTTGCCTCCCTGCTGCGG
TTTTTCACCGAAGTTCATGCCAGTCCAGCGTTTTTGCAGCAGAAAAGCCGCCGACTTCGGTTTGCGGTCG
CGAGTGAAGATCCCTTTCTTGTTACCGCCAACGCGCAATATGCCTTGCGAGGTCGCAAAATCGGCGAAAT
TCCATACCTGTTCACCGACGACGGCGCTGACGCGATCAAAGACGCGGTGATACATATCCAGCCATGCACA
CTGATACTCTTCACTCCACATGTCGGTGTACATTGAGTGCAGCCCGGCTAACGTATCCACGCCGTATTCG
GTGATGATAATCGGCTGATGCAGTTTCTCCTGCCAGGCCAGAAGTTCTTTTTCCAGTACCTTCTCTGCCG
TTTCCAAATCGCCGCTTTGGACATACCATCCGTAATAACGGTTCAGGCACAGCACATCAAAGAGATCGCT
GATGGTATCGGTGTGAGCGTCGCAGAACATTACATTGACGCAGGTGATCGGACGCGTCGGGTCGAGTTTA
CGCGTTGCTTCCGCCAGTGGCGCGAAATATTCCCGTGCACCTTGCGGACGGGTATCCGGTTCGTTGGCAA
TACTCCACATCACCACGCTTGGGTGGTTTTTGTCACGCGCTATCAGCTCTTTAATCGCCTGTAAGTGCGC
TTGCTGAGTTTCCCCGTTGACTGCCTCTTCGCTGTACAGTTCTTTCGGCTTGTTGCCCGCTTCGAAACCA
ATGCCTAAAGAGAGCGAAAAGCCGACAGCAGCAGTTTCATCAATCACCACGATGCCATGTTCATCTGCCC
AGTCGAGCATCTCTTCAGCGTAAGGGTAATGCGAGGTACGGTAGGAGTTGGCCCCAATCCAGTCCATTAA
TGCGTGGTCGTGCACCATCAGCACGTTATCGAATCCTTTGCCACGTAAGTCCGCATCTTCATGACGACCA
AAGCCAGTAAAGTAGAACGGTTTGTGGTTAATCAGGAACTGTTGGCCCTTCACTGCCACTGACCGGATGC
CGACGCGAAGCGGGTAGATATCACACTCTGTCTGGCTTTTGGCTGTGACGCACAGTTCATAGAGATAACC
TTCACCCGGTTGCCAGAGGTGCGGATTCACCACTTGCAAAGTCCCGCTAGTGCCTTGTCCAGTTGCAACC
ACCTGTTGATCCGCATCACGCAGTTCAACGCTGACATCACCATTGGCCACCACCTGCCAGTCAACAGACG
CGTGGTTACAGTCTTGCGCGACATGCGTCACCACGGTGATATCGTCCACCCAGGTGTTCGGCGTGGTGTA
GAGCATTACGCTGCGATGGATTCCGGCATAGTTAAAGAAATCATGGAAGTAAGACTGCTTTTTCTTGCCG
TTTTCGTCGGTAATCACCATTCCCGGCGGGATAGTCTGCCAGTTCAGTTCGTTGTTCACACAAACGGTGA
TACGTACACTTTTCCCGGCAATAACATACGGCGTGACATCGGCTTCAAATGGCGTATAGCCGCCCTGATG
CTCCATCACTTCCTGATTATTGACCCACACTTTGCCGTAATGAGTGACCGCATCGAAACGCAGCACGATA
CGCTGGCCTGCCCAACCTTTCGGTATAAAGACTTCGCGCTGATACCAGACGTTGCCCGCATAATTACGAA
TATCTGCATCGGCGAACTGATCGTTAAAACTGCCTGGCACAGCAATTGCCCGGCTTTCTTGTAACGCGCT
TTCCCACCAACGCTGATCAATTCCACAGTTTTCGCGATCCAGACTGAATGCCCACAGGCCGTCGAGTTTT
TTGATTTCACGGGTTGGGGTTTCTACAGGACGGACCATATTTATAGGTGTAATTTATGTAGCTGTAATTT
TTACCTTATTAATATTTTTTACGCTTTGCATTCGACGACTGAACTCCCAAATATATGTTTAACTCGTCTT
GGTCGTTTGAATTTTTGTTGCTGTGTTTCCTAATATTTTCCATCACCTTAAATATGTTATTGTAATCCTC
AATGTTGAACTTGCAATTGGACACGGCATAGTTTTCCATAGTCGTGTAAAACATGGTATTGGCTGCATTG
TAATACATCCGACTGAGCGGGTACGGATCTATGTGTTTGAGCAGCCTGTTCAAAAACTCTGCATCGTCGC
AAAACGGAATTTCGTCGACAGATCTGATCATGGAGATAATTAAAATGATAACCATCTCGCAAATAAATAA
GTATTTTACTGTTTTCGTAACAGTTTTGTAATAAAAAAACCTATAAATATAGGATCCAGGCCTGAATTCA
TGCACCACCACCATCACCATCATCATTTAGTTCCTCGCGGCTCAGGCCTGACAATCCCTATCTCTCAGAT
AGCACCGGATCTAATCTTGGCCGATTTGCCGCGAAACATCATGCTTAATAACGACGAACTCGAGTTCGAG
GAAGCGCCGGAATTTTTGTTGGGAGATGGCTCCTTCGGCAGTGTCTACCGTGCGGCTTATGAGGGTGAGG
AAGTTGCTGTTAAAATCTTTAATAAACACACCTCGCTTAGACTATTGCGACAAGAGCTGGTGGTTCTTTG
CCATCTGCATCATCCAAGCCTCATAAGTTTGTTAGCAGCCGGTATCCGGCCTCGTATGTTAGTGATGGAG
TTAGCCTCTAAAGGGTCCCTCGACCGCCTTCTCCAGCAGGACAAAGCAAGTCTTACTCGTACCCTCCAGC
ATCGTATCGCTCTGCATGTGGCTGACGGCTTACGCTACCTGCATAGCGCCATGATTATTTATCGCGATCT
GAAACCACATAACGTCTTACTGTTTACTCTGTACCCCAATGCCGCAATCATTGCGAAAATCGCCGATTAT
GGCATTGCACAATATTGCTGCCGTATGGGCATTAAGACCAGCGAGGGTACACCAGGTTTTCGCGCGCCCG
AAGTGGCACGTGGGAACGTTATCTATAATCAGCAGGCGGATGTATACTCGTTTGGGTTACTGCTGCACGA
CATCTGGACAACCGGTAGCCGCATTATGGAAGGGCTGCGTTTCCCGAACGAATTTGATGAACTGGCGATT
CAGGGTAAACTGCCGGATCCTGTTAAGGAATACGGCTGCGCACCGTGGCCGATGGTAGAAAAACTGATTA
CGAAATGTCTGAAAGAAAACCCGCAAGAACGCCCGACGTCAGCGCAGGTGTTCGATATTCTGAATAGCGC
GGAACTGATTTGTCTGATGCGCCACATTCTGATTCCGAAAAACATTATTGTAGAATGTATGGTCGCGACG
AACCTGAATAGTAAGTCCGCGACGCTGTGGCTGGGTTGTGGAAATACCGAAAAGGGCCAACTGTCGCTGT
TCGATCTTAATACCGAACGCTGATAAGCTTGCGGCCGCACTCGAGCACCACCACCACCACCACTAACCTA
GGTAGCTGAGCGCATGCAAGCTGATCCGGGTTATTAGTACATTTATTAAGCGCTAGATTCTGTGCGTTGT
TGATTTACAGACAATTGTTGTACGTATTTTAATAATTCATTAAATTTATAATCTTTAGGGTGGTATGTTA
GAGCGAAAATCAAATGATTTTCAGCGTCTTTATATCTGAATTTAAATATTAAATCCTCAATAGATTTGTA
AAATAGGTTTCGATTAGTTTCAAACAAGGGTTGTTTTTCCGAACCGATGGCTGGACTATCTAATGGATTT
TCGCTCAACGCCACAAAACTTGCCAAATCTTGTAGCAGCAATCTAGCTTTGTCGATATTCGTTTGTGTTT
TGTTTTGTAATAAAGGTTCGACGTCGTTCAAAATATTATGCGCTTTTGTATTTCTTTCATCACTGTCGTT
AGTGTACAATTGACTCGACGTAAACACGTTAAATAGAGCTTGGACATATTTAACATCGGGCGTGTTAGCT
TTATTAGGCCGATTATCGTCGTCGTCCCAACCCTCGTCGTTAGAAGTTGCTTCCGAAGACGATTTTGCCA
TAGCCACACGACGCCTATTAATTGTGTCGGCTAACACGTCCGCGATCAAATTTGTAGTTGAGCTTTTTGG
AATTATTTCTGATTGCGGGCGTTTTTGGGCGGGTTTCAATCTAACTGTGCCCGATTTTAATTCAGACAAC
ACGTTAGAAAGCGATGGTGCAGGCGGTGGTAACATTTCAGACGGCAAATCTACTAATGGCGGCGGTGGTG
GAGCTGATGATAAATCTACCATCGGTGGAGGCGCAGGCGGGGCTGGCGGCGGAGGCGGAGGCGGAGGTGG
TGGCGGTGATGCAGACGGCGGTTTAGGCTCAAATGTCTCTTTAGGCAACACAGTCGGCACCTCAACTATT
GTACTGGTTTCGGGCGCCGTTTTTGGTTTGACCGGTCTGAGACGAGTGCGATTTTTTTCGTTTCTAATAG
CTTCCAACAATTGTTGTCTGTCGTCTAAAGGTGCAGCGGGTTGAGGTTCCGTCGGCATTGGTGGAGCGGG
CGGCAATTCAGACATCGATGGTGGTGGTGGTGGTGGAGGCGCTGGAATGTTAGGCACGGGAGAAGGTGGT
GGCGGCGGTGCCGCCGGTATAATTTGTTCTGGTTTAGTTTGTTCGCGCACGATTGTGGGCACCGGCGCAG
GCGCCGCTGGCTGCACAACGGAAGGTCGTCTGCTTCGAGGCAGCGCTTGGGGTGGTGGCAATTCAATATT
ATAATTGGAATACAAATCGTAAAAATCTGCTATAAGCATTGTAATTTCGCTATCGTTTACCGTGCCGATA
TTTAACAACCGCTCAATGTAAGCAATTGTATTGTAAAGAGATTGTCTCAAGCTCGGATCGATCCCGCACG
CCGATAACAAGCCTTTTCATTTTTACTACAGCATTGTAGTGGCGAGACACTTCGCTGTCGTCGAGGTTTA
AACGCTTCCTCGCTCACTGACTCGCTGCGCTCGGTCGTTCGGCTGCGGCGAGCGGTATCAGCTCACTCAA
AGGCGGTAATACGGTTATCCACAGAATCAGGGGATAACGCAGGAAAGAACATGTGAGCAAAAGGCCAGCA
AAAGGCCAGGAACCGTAAAAAGGCCGCGTTGCTGGCGTTTTTCCATAGGCTCCGCCCCCCTGACGAGCAT
CACAAAAATCGACGCTCAAGTCAGAGGTGGCGAAACCCGACAGGACTATAAAGATACCAGGCGTTTCCCC
CTGGAAGCTCCCTCGTGCGCTCTCCTGTTCCGACCCTGCCGCTTACCGGATACCTGTCCGCCTTTCTCCC
TTCGGGAAGCGTGGCGCTTTCTCATAGCTCACGCTGTAGGTATCTCAGTTCGGTGTAGGTCGTTCGCTCC
AAGCTGGGCTGTGTGCACGAACCCCCCGTTCAGCCCGACCGCTGCGCCTTATCCGGTAACTATCGTCTTG
AGTCCAACCCGGTAAGACACGACTTATCGCCACTGGCAGCAGCCACTGGTAACAGGATTAGCAGAGCGAG
GTATGTAGGCGGTGCTACAGAGTTCTTGAAGTGGTGGCCTAACTACGGCTACACTAGAAGGACAGTATTT
GGTATCTGCGCTCTGCTGAAGCCAGTTACCTTCGGAAAAAGAGTTGGTAGCTCTTGATCCGGCAAACAAA
CCACCGCTGGTAGCGGTGGTTTTTTTGTTTGCAAGCAGCAGATTACGCGCAGAAAAAAAGGATCTCAAGA
AGATCCTTTGATCTTTTCTACGGGGTCTGACGCTCAGTGGAACGAAAACTCACGTTAAGGGATTTTGGTC
ATGAGATTATCAAAAAGGATCTTCACCTAGATCCTTTTAAATTAAAAATGAAGTTTTAAATCAATCTAAA
GTATATATGAGTAAACTTGGTCTGACAGTTACCAATGCTTAATCAGTGAGGCACCTATCTCAGCGATCTG
TCTATTTCGTTCATCCATAGTTGCCTGACTCCCCGTCGTGTAGATAACTACGATACGGGAGGGCTTACCA
TCTGGCCCCAGTGCTGCAATGATACCGCGAGACCCACGCTCACCGGCTCCAGATTTATCAGCAATAAACC
AGCCAGCCGGAAGGGCCGAGCGCAGAAGTGGTCCTGCAACTTTATCCGCCTCCATCCAGTCTATTAATTG
TTGCCGGGAAGCTAGAGTAAGTAGTTCGCCAGTTAATAGTTTGCGCAACGTTGTTGCCATTGCTACAGGC
ATCGTGGTGTCACGCTCGTCGTTTGGTATGGCTTCATTCAGCTCCGGTTCCCAACGATCAAGGCGAGTTA
CATGATCCCCCATGTTGTGCAAAAAAGCGGTTAGCTCCTTCGGTCCTCCGATCGTTGTCAGAAGTAAGTT
GGCCGCAGTGTTATCACTCATGGTTATGGCAGCACTGCATAATTCTCTTACTGTCATGCCATCCGTAAGA
TGCTTTTCTGTGACTGGTGAGTACTCAACCAAGTCATTCTGAGAATAGTGTATGCGGCGACCGAGTTGCT
CTTGCCCGGCGTCAATACGGGATAATACCGCGCCACATAGCAGAACTTTAAAAGTGCTCATCATTGGAAA
ACGTTCTTCGGGGCGAAAACTCTCAAGGATCTTACCGCTGTTGAGATCCAGTTCGATGTAACCCACTCGT
GCACCCAACTGATCTTCAGCATCTTTTACTTTCACCAGCGTTTCTGGGTGAGCAAAAACAGGAAGGCAAA
ATGCCGCAAAAAAGGGAATAAGGGCGACACGGAAATGTTGAATACTCATACTCTTCCTTTTTCAATATTA
TTGAAGCATTTATCAGGGTTATTGTCTCATGAGCGGATACATATTTGAATGTATTTAGAAAAATAAACAA
ATAGGGGTTCCGCGCACATTTCCCCGAAAAGTGCCACCTG
[124 nt withheld, positions 7951-8074]
C
[91 nt withheld, positions 8076-8166]
A
[49 nt withheld, positions 8168-8216]
CCTTTGACGTTGGAGTCCACGTTCTTT
[37 nt withheld, positions 8244-8280]
ACCCTATCTCGGTCTATTCTTTTGATTTATAAGGGATTTTGCCGATTTCGGCCTATTGGTTAAAAAATGA
GCTGATTTAACAAAAATTTAACGCGAATTTTAACAAAATATTAACGTTTACAATTTCCCATTCGCCATTC
AGGCTGCGCAACTGTTGGGAAGGGCGATCGGTGCGGGCCTCTTCGCTATTACGCCA
