>Addgene plasmid #40555 | pEMB44 / Mouse_LRRK2_1_342 | addgene partial sequence | sequence record 53814 | DSP2466For 5'-GAATTTCGTCGACAGATC-3'
CCATCTCGCAAATAAATAAGTATTTTACTGTTTTCGTAACAGTTTTGTAATAAAAAAACCTATAAATATA
GGATCCAGGCCTGAATTCATGCACCACCACCATCACCATCATCATTTAGTTCCTCGCGGCTCAGGCCTGA
CAATCCCTATCTCTCAGATAGCACCGGATCTAATCTTGGCCGATTTGCCGCGAAACATCATGCTTAATAA
CGACGAACTCGAGTTCGAGGAAGCGCCGGAATTTTTGTTGGGAGATGGCTCCTTCGGCAGTGTCTACCGT
GCGGCTTATGAGGGTGAGGAAGTTGCTGTTAAAATCTTTAATAAACACACCTCGCTTAGACTATTGCGAC
AAGAGCTGGTGGTTCTTTGCCATCTGCATCATCCAAGCCTCATAAGTTTGTTAGCAGCCGGTATCCGGCC
TCGTATGTTAGTGATGGAGTTAGCCTCTAAAGGGTCCCTCGACCGCCTTCTCCAGCAGGACAAAGCAAGT
CTTACTCGTACCCTCCAGCATCGTATCGCTCTGCATGTGGCTGACGGCTTACGCTACCTGCATAGCGCCA
TGATTATTTATCGCGATCTGAAACCACATAACGTCTTACTGTTTACTCTGTACCCCAATGCCGCAATCAT
TGCGAAAATCGCCGATTATGGCATTGCACAATATTGCTGCCGTATGGGCATTAAGACCAGCGAGGGTACA
CCAGGTTTTCGCGCGCCCGAAGTGGCACGTGGGAACGTTATCTATAATCAGCAGGCGGATGTATACTCGT
TTGGGTTACTGCTGCACGACATCTGGACAACCGGTAGCCGCATTATGGAAGGGCTGCGTTTCCCGAACGA
ATTTGATGAACT
