>Addgene plasmid #40555 | pEMB44 / Mouse_LRRK2_1_342 | addgene partial sequence | sequence record 53815 | DSP2466Rev 5'-AATAACCCGGATCAGCTT-3'
TGGTGGTGGTGGTGGTGCTCGAGTGCGGCCGCAAGCTTATCAGCGTTCGGTATTAAGATCGAACAGCGAC
AGTTGGCCCTTTTCGGTATTTCCACAACCCAGCCACAGCGTCGCGGACTTACTATTCAGGTTCGTCGCGA
CCATACATTCTACAATAATGTTTTTCGGAATCAGAATGTGGCGCATCAGACAAATCAGTTCCGCGCTATT
CAGAATATCGAACACCTGCGCTGACGTCGGGCGTTCTTGCGGGTTTTCTTTCAGACATTTCGTAATCAGT
TTTTCTACCATCGGCCACGGTGCGCAGCCGTATTCCTTAACAGGATCCGGCAGTTTACCCTGAATCGCCA
GTTCATCAAATTCGTTCGGGAAACGCAGCCCTTCCATAATGCGGCTACCGGTTGTCCAGATGTCGTGCAG
CAGTAACCCAAACGAGTATACATCCGCCTGCTGATTATAGATAACGTTCCCACGTGCCACTTCGGGCGCG
CGAAAACCTGGTGTACCCTCGCTGGTCTTAATGCCCATACGGCAGCAATATTGTGCAATGCCATAATCGG
CGATTTTCGCAATGATTGCGGCATTGGGGTACAGAGTAAACAGTAAGACGTTATGTGGTTTCAGATCGCG
ATAAATAATCATGGCGCTATGCAGGTAGCGTAAGCCGTCAGCCACATGCAGAGCGATACGATGCTGGAGG
GTACGAGTAAGACTTGCTTTGTCCTGCTGGAGAAGGCGGTCGAGGGACCCTTTAGAGGCTAACTCCATCA
CTAACATACGAGGCCGGATACCGGCTGCTAACAAACTTATGAGGCTTGGATGATGCAGATGGCAAAGAAC
CACCAGCTCT
